>Addgene plasmid #48336 | pTrex-Luc-Neo | depositor full sequence | sequence record 118938 | pTrex-Luc-Neo sequence 7957 bps
TACCGCACACCAGTTTCCTTGCGGGGCTTATTTGGTGTGTTGGATTTTTAATTTTTTGATGATTCGGAGG
AATTTTTTGCAATTTTTGGGTACCCCTAAAAAAATTTTGGAGTTTCCGGGGTTCGATCCAACTTGTGCTT
TTTTAACCGTCCATTTGTGTCTAGTACATCATGGAGCGGTATTCTCTCCGGTGGCCCAGGTGGCGTCGGA
AGGAATCGGTGTCCCTCAGGATGTTTGGTTTTTCGTTTTTTTTTTTGCGGTCTTTTGTTTCGCATCGCCG
TATCGTGTGCGGCGCGACCTTCTTTTTGGCTCATTGGTCAGTGAGGTTTATAATAAAGTGGATCATTTGG
GTTTTTGGCCCTTTGCGGCGCACCCGCGGAATGGGGGAGGGATTTTCATATAATTGTAGTGTACACATTG
TGTGTGGGTCGCAAAATGTCATGCCGTGTGCAATGTTTATTTGCGTGCTGTGCGTGTCCTTTTGTGATTC
CACCACTTGTGTGTATTTTACCTTATCGTCTCTCCCTGCCGTTGGCTGTGCGTGAATTGTGCTTCGCATT
CGTGGGAAATCAAAAGGGGAATCAACGTGTTCTTTTTTTTTCAGAAGGGGAGTCAAAGCGCCGTGTGGAT
GCCAAGTCTGTGCAAGAGTTCTAGTGGATCCCCCAACGAGTTTCTTCAAAATATGCAGCGGATTCACTAA
GAAACATTTTCACGCACGAAAGCGAAATTATTATGATTGTTATTATAATACTTTTTCTTTGTTGTTTTAT
CCACTTATTATTGTTGTGTTAAATTGTTTTTACCTTTTTTCTTTTCCAACTTCTTTTATGATGTCTTTTC
TTTTTTTTTTTTGCTCTATAAGTTGTCTTGTCTAGAATTCGATATCAAGCTTGGTACCGAGCTCGGATCC
ATGGAAGACGCCAAAAACATAAAGAAAGGCCCGGCGCCATTCTATCCGCTGGAAGATGGAACCGCTGGAG
AGCAACTGCATAAGGCTATGAAGAGATACGCCCTGGTTCCTGGAACAATTGCTTTTACAGATGCACATAT
CGAGGTGGACATCACGTACGCGGAATACTTCGAAATGTCCGTTCGGTTGGCAGAAGCTATGAAACGATAT
GGGCTGAATACAAATCACAGAATCGTCGTATGCAGTGAAAACTCTCTTCAATTCTTTATGCCGGTGTTGG
GCGCGTTATTTATCGGAGTTGCAGTTGCGCCCGCGAACGACATTTATAATGAACGTGAATTGCTCAACAG
TATGAACATTTCGCAGCCTACCGTAGTGTTTGTTTCCAAAAAGGGGTTGCAAAAAATTTTGAACGTGCAA
AAAAAATTACCAATAATTCAGAAAATTATTATCATGGATTCTAAAACGGATTACCAGGGATTTCAGTCGA
TGTACACGTTCGTCACATCTCATCTACCTCCCGGTTTTAATGAGTACGATTTTGTACCAGAGTCCTTTGA
TCGTGACAAAACAATTGCACTGATAATGAACTCCTCTGGATCTACTGGGTTACCTAAGGGTGTGGCCCTT
CCGCATAGAACTGCCTGCGTCAGATTCTCGCATGCCAGAGATCCTATTTTTGGCAATCAAATCATTCCGG
ATACTGCGATTTTAAGTGTTGTTCCATTCCATCACGGTTTTGGAATGTTTACTACACTCGGATATTTGAT
ATGTGGATTTCGAGTCGTCTTAATGTATAGATTTGAAGAAGAGCTGTTTTTACGATCCCTTCAGGATTAC
AAAATTCAAAGTGCGTTGCTAGTACCAACCCTATTTTCATTCTTCGCCAAAAGCACTCTGATTGACAAAT
ACGATTTATCTAATTTACACGAAATTGCTTCTGGGGGCGCACCTCTTTCGAAAGAAGTCGGGGAAGCGGT
TGCAAAACGCTTCCATCTTCCAGGGATACGACAAGGATATGGGCTCACTGAGACTACATCAGCTATTCTG
ATTACACCCGAGGGGGATGATAAACCGGGCGCGGTCGGTAAAGTTGTTCCATTTTTTGAAGCGAAGGTTG
TGGATCTGGATACCGGGAAAACGCTGGGCGTTAATCAGAGAGGCGAATTATGTGTCAGAGGACCTATGAT
TATGTCCGGTTATGTAAACAATCCGGAAGCGACCAACGCCTTGATTGACAAGGATGGATGGCTACATTCT
GGAGACATAGCTTACTGGGACGAAGACGAACACTTCTTCATAGTTGACCGCTTGAAGTCTTTAATTAAAT
ACAAAGGATATCAGGTGGCCCCCGCTGAATTGGAATCGATATTGTTACAACACCCCAACATCTTCGACGC
GGGCGTGGCAGGTCTTCCCGACGATGACGCCGGTGAACTTCCCGCCGCCGTTGTTGTTTTGGAGCACGGA
AAGACGATGACGGAAAAAGAGATCGTGGATTACGTCGCCAGTCAAGTAACAACCGCGAAAAAGTTGCGCG
GAGGAGTTGTGTTTGTGGACGAAGTACCGAAAGGTCTTACCGGAAAACTCGACGCAAGAAAAATCAGAGA
GATCCTCATAAAGGCCAAGAAGGGCGGAAAGCTCGAGCCATTTACGACTCCAAGGCAACGCTGCAGAACA
ACCTGCCGAAGGAGCGCCGCTTCTTCAAGATTGTGTCGTGGTACGACAACGAGTGGGGATACTCCCACCG
CGTGGTGGACCTTGTACGCCACATGGCCTCGAAGGATCGTTCGGCAAGGTTGTAGGCGTGGCGATGACTT
CAGGTCTTTCTTTTGCGAATAGGGATCTTATAATACACGATGCGTGTCCCGTGATGATCGTTACCGGTGC
TGCCACGATCCAATTGACACAGCGTCAAGAGCAAAACAATTTTACTTTTCCCTTTAAGGACAACAACAAA
AAAATATATAACTTTTTTTTCTTTTTTTTTTTTTTTGAAATTATATTTATGGTCATCTTTGGGAAACAAA
AAGCAGCAATTTAATGATGCGGAAGGATGAGTGAAATAATGTTTAATCAATGTACGAGGATTTGGGGTAT
TGCAAGGAAAATGTAGATGATTTAATTGGGTGTGTGATGCAGCTTGTGGTAATTTTTGCTCACTTCCCTT
TTTGCCACATCTTTTTAGTTTTTCTGCTTTTCTTTCCCCATTATTCCACTTGTCTCTCTTTTCCCACGTT
TCCTGCACGAATGCAGAAAGTGATATTTTTACTTTGAAAGCCATCTACCAACAACAATTACATTGAACAG
AATTTGGGAATTGCGAATTAATTCCTGCAGCCCCGCGTGTGGCCTCGAACACCGAGCGACCCTGCAGCCA
ATATGGGATCGGCCATTGAACAAGATGGATTGCACGCAGGTTCTCCGGCCGCTTGGGTGGAGAGGCTATT
CGGCTATGACTGGGCACAACAGACAATCGGCTGCTCTGATGCCGCCGTGTTCCGGCTGTCAGCGCAGGGG
CGCCCGGTTCTTTTTGTCAAGACCGACCTGTCCGGTGCCCTGAATGAACTGCAGGACGAGGCAGCGCGGC
TATCGTGGCTGGCCACGACGGGCGTTCCTTGCGCAGCTGTGCTCGACGTTGTCACTGAAGCGGGAAGGGA
CTGGCTGCTATTGGGCGAAGTGCCGGGGCAGGATCTCCTGTCATCTCACCTTGCTCCTGCCGAGAAAGTA
TCCATCATGGCTGATGCAATGCGGCGGCTGCATACGCTTGATCCGGCTACCTGCCCATTCGACCACCAAG
CGAAACATCGCATCGAGCGAGCACGTACTCGGATGGAAGCCGGTCTTGTCGATCAGGATGATCTGGACGA
AGAGCATCAGGGGCTCGCGCCAGCCGAACTGTTCGCCAGGCTCAAGGCGCGCATGCCCGACGGCGAGGAT
CTCGTCGTGACCCATGGCGATGCCTGCTTGCCGAATATCATGGTGGAAAATGGCCGCTTTTCTGGATTCA
TCGACTGTGGCCGGCTGGGTGTGGCGGACCGCTATCAGGACATAGCGTTGGCTACCCGTGATATTGCTGA
AGAGCTTGGCGGCGAATGGGCTGACCGCTTCCTCGTGCTTTACGGTATCGCCGCTCCCGATTCGCAGCGC
ATCGCCTTCTATCGCCTTCTTGACGAGTTCTTCTGAGGGGATCGATCCGTGCACAGGCGTTAGCCACTCT
CAGGATTGCCAGCAAGTCTTCTGAATTTGATCTTTGGATGCTCGGGCAGCTCAAAGAGGAATCTTAGTCA
CAACCTGCCGAAGGAGCGCCGCTTCTTCAAGATTGTGTCGTGGTACGACAACGAGTGGGGATACTCCCAC
CGCGTGGTGGACCTTGTACGCCACATGGCCTCGAAGGATCGTTCGGCAAGGTTGTAGGCGTGGCGATGAC
TTCAGGTCTTTCTTTTGCGAATAGGGATCTTATAATACACGATGCGTGTCCCGTGATGATCGTTACCGGT
GCTGCCACGATCCAAGTGACACAGTGTCAAGAGCAAAACAATTTTACTTTTCCCTTTAAGGACAACAACA
AAAAAATATATAACTTTTTTTTCTTTTTTTTTTTTTGAAATTATATTTATGGTCATCTTTGGGAAACAAA
AAGCAGCAATTTAATGATGCGGAAGGATGAGTGAAATAATGTTTAATCAATGTACGAGGATTTGGGGTAT
TGCAAGGAAAATGTAGATGATTTAGTTGGGTGTATGATGCAGCTTGTGGTAATTTTTTACAACTTTGCGT
TATTGGAAGATTTTGGTTGTTCAGTTTCTTTTTGTTTATAACTGACTGTTTTAATTTAGTGTGATTTTTT
TTTTTTAAGGATTTAAGCTGTTTTTCTTTTTTTTTCTTTTTCTTCACTGATGGTGTTTAAGGTGTAGTTT
AGTGTTTGTGCATTATGCGTCGTAGTGTTGTTGTTCTTTGGACTTTTTCGAACAATACTGGGCATTATAG
CCCACCTGTGTATATGCCGCTAGAGTATGCTAGCCGTGTGGGTACCCAGCTTTTGTTCCCTTTAGTGAGG
GTTAATTTCGAGCTTGGCGTAATCATGGTCATAGCTGTTTCCTGTGTGAAATTGTTATCCGCTCACAATT
CCACACAACATACGAGCCGGAAGCATAAAGTGTAAAGCCTGGGGTGCCTAATGAGTGAGCTAACTCACAT
TAATTGCGTTGCGCTCACTGCCCGCTTTCCAGTCGGGAAACCTGTCGTGCCAGCTGCATTAATGAATCGG
CCAACGCGCGGGGAGAGGCGGTTTGCGTATTGGGCGCTCTTCCGCTTCCTCGCTCACTGACTCGCTGCGC
TCGGTCGTTCGGCTGCGGCGAGCGGTATCAGCTCACTCAAAGGCGGTAATACGGTTATCCACAGAATCAG
GGGATAACGCAGGAAAGAACATGTGAGCAAAAGGCCAGCAAAAGGCCAGGAACCGTAAAAAGGCCGCGTT
GCTGGCGTTTTTCCATAGGCTCCGCCCCCCTGACGAGCATCACAAAAATCGACGCTCAAGTCAGAGGTGG
CGAAACCCGACAGGACTATAAAGATACCAGGCGTTTCCCCCTGGAAGCTCCCTCGTGCGCTCTCCTGTTC
CGACCCTGCCGCTTACCGGATACCTGTCCGCCTTTCTCCCTTCGGGAAGCGTGGCGCTTTCTCATAGCTC
ACGCTGTAGGTATCTCAGTTCGGTGTAGGTCGTTCGCTCCAAGCTGGGCTGTGTGCACGAACCCCCCGTT
CAGCCCGACCGCTGCGCCTTATCCGGTAACTATCGTCTTGAGTCCAACCCGGTAAGACACGACTTATCGC
CACTGGCAGCAGCCACTGGTAACAGGATTAGCAGAGCGAGGTATGTAGGCGGTGCTACAGAGTTCTTGAA
GTGGTGGCCTAACTACGGCTACACTAGAAGGACAGTATTTGGTATCTGCGCTCTGCTGAAGCCAGTTACC
TTCGGAAAAAGAGTTGGTAGCTCTTGATCCGGCAAACAAACCACCGCTGGTAGCGGTGGTTTTTTTGTTT
GCAAGCAGCAGATTACGCGCAGAAAAAAAGGATCTCAAGAAGATCCTTTGATCTTTTCTACGGGGTCTGA
CGCTCAGTGGAACGAAAACTCACGTTAAGGGATTTTGGTCATGAGATTATCAAAAAGGATCTTCACCTAG
ATCCTTTTAAATTAAAAATGAAGTTTTAAATCAATCTAAAGTATATATGAGTAAACTTGGTCTGACAGTT
ACCAATGCTTAATCAGTGAGGCACCTATCTCAGCGATCTGTCTATTTCGTTCATCCATAGTTGCCTGACT
CCCCGTCGTGTAGATAACTACGATACGGGAGGGCTTACCATCTGGCCCCAGTGCTGCAATGATACCGCGA
GACCCACGCTCACCGGCTCCAGATTTATCAGCAATAAACCAGCCAGCCGGAAGGGCCGAGCGCAGAAGTG
GTCCTGCAACTTTATCCGCCTCCATCCAGTCTATTAATTGTTGCCGGGAAGCTAGAGTAAGTAGTTCGCC
AGTTAATAGTTTGCGCAACGTTGTTGCCATTGCTACAGGCATCGTGGTGTCACGCTCGTCGTTTGGTATG
GCTTCATTCAGCTCCGGTTCCCAACGATCAAGGCGAGTTACATGATCCCCCATGTTGTGCAAAAAAGCGG
TTAGCTCCTTCGGTCCTCCGATCGTTGTCAGAAGTAAGTTGGCCGCAGTGTTATCACTCATGGTTATGGC
AGCACTGCATAATTCTCTTACTGTCATGCCATCCGTAAGATGCTTTTCTGTGACTGGTGAGTACTCAACC
AAGTCATTCTGAGAATAGTGTATGCGGCGACCGAGTTGCTCTTGCCCGGCGTCAATACGGGATAATACCG
CGCCACATAGCAGAACTTTAAAAGTGCTCATCATTGGAAAACGTTCTTCGGGGCGAAAACTCTCAAGGAT
CTTACCGCTGTTGAGATCCAGTTCGATGTAACCCACTCGTGCACCCAACTGATCTTCAGCATCTTTTACT
TTCACCAGCGTTTCTGGGTGAGCAAAAACAGGAAGGCAAAATGCCGCAAAAAAGGGAATAAGGGCGACAC
GGAAATGTTGAATACTCATACTCTTCCTTTTTCAATATTATTGAAGCATTTATCAGGGTTATTGTCTCAT
GAGCGGATACATATTTGAATGTATTTAGAAAAATAAACAAATAGGGGTTCCGCGCACATTTCCCCGAAAA
GTGCCACCTAAATTGTAAGCGTTAATATTTTGTTAAAATTCGCGTTAAATTTTTGTTAAATCAGCTCATT
TTTTAACCAATAGGCCGAAATCGGCAAAATCCCTTATAAATCAAAAGAATAGACCGAGATAGGGT
[37 nt withheld, positions 7276-7312]
AAAGAACGTGGACTCCAACGTCAAAGG
[49 nt withheld, positions 7340-7388]
T
[91 nt withheld, positions 7390-7480]
G
[124 nt withheld, positions 7482-7605]
CCCATTCGCCATTCAGGCTGCGCAACTGTTGGGAAGGGCGATCGGTGCGGGCCTCTTCGCTATTACGCCA
GCTGGCGAAAGGGGGATGTGCTGCAAGGCGATTAAGTTGGGTAACGCCAGGGTTTTCCCAGTCACGACGT
TGTAAAACGACGGCCAGTGAATTGTAATACGACTCACTATAGGGCGAATTGGAGCTCGGTGCACCCTGGG
ATATTTGCGCACCCACCTTTCCCGTCGCAATCGGCGCCGTCCGAACGCGGAAATGTTCCGAGAATAATAC
GGCTGGGCTGCGCCGCGCGTTCCCCGCGTGAACCAACTATTGTGCGATGTGCAGCATCCTATTGTGGTGC
TT
Features (pLannotate 1.2.2; 18 found; start..end, strand, type, name):
    875..892     +  misc_feature   MCS (fragment): pBluescript multiple cloning site
    911..2551    +  CDS            luciferase: firefly luciferase; luc
   2557..2712    +  CDS            G3PG_TRYCR (fragment): Experimental evidence at protein level: Swiss-Prot protein existence level 1. From Trypanosoma cruzi.
   3254..3288    +  promoter       Mini-TK promoter (fragment): minimal herpes simplex virus (HSV) thymidine kinase promoter
   3293..4096    +  CDS            NeoR/KanR: aminoglycoside phosphotransferase from Tn5; aph(3')-II (or nptII); confers resistance to neomycin, kanamycin, and G418 (Geneticin®)
   4181..4324    +  CDS            G3PG_TRYCR (fragment): Experimental evidence at protein level: Swiss-Prot protein existence level 1. From Trypanosoma cruzi.
   4782..4800    +  promoter       ADH1 promoter (fragment): S. cerevisiae ADH1; promoter for alcohol dehydrogenase 1
   4959..4977    -  promoter       T3 promoter: promoter for bacteriophage T3 RNA polymerase
   5022..5038    -  protein_bind   lac operator: The lac repressor binds to the lac operator to inhibit transcription in E. coli. This inhibition can be relieved by adding lactose or isopropyl-β-D-thiogalactopyranoside (IPTG). lac repressor encoded by lacI
   5046..5076    -  promoter       lac promoter: promoter for the E. coli lac operon
   5091..5112    -  protein_bind   CAP binding site: CAP binding activates transcription in the presence of cAMP. E. coli catabolite activator protein
   5125..5217    -  CDS            lacI (fragment): lac repressor; lacI; The lac repressor binds to the lac operator to inhibit transcription in E. coli. This inhibition can be relieved by adding lactose or isopropyl-β-D-thiogalactopyranoside (IPTG).
   5400..5988    -  rep_origin     ori: high-copy-number ColE1/pMB1/pBR322/pUC origin of replication
   6159..7019    -  CDS            AmpR: β-lactamase; bla; confers resistance to ampicillin, carbenicillin, and related antibiotics
   7020..7124    -  promoter       AmpR promoter: bla
   7177..7605    -  rep_origin     f1 ori (sequence partly withheld): f1 bacteriophage origin of replication; arrow indicates direction of (+) strand synthesis
   7610..7767    -  CDS            lacZα (fragment): LacZα fragment of β-galactosidase; lacZ fragment
   7770..7788    +  promoter       T7 promoter: promoter for bacteriophage T7 RNA polymerase
