[The description below was written by a language model from this plasmid's Addgene catalogue record and pLannotate feature annotations shown in this document.]
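Description:
pTrex-Luc-Neo is a Trypanosoma cruzi expression plasmid of roughly 7.9 kb, built on the pTrex backbone, that drives transgenic expression of firefly (Photinus pyralis) luciferase in the parasite with neomycin-type selection. In E. coli it behaves as a high-copy shuttle plasmid. The feature table shows a pBluescript-like bacterial portion with a ColE1/pUC origin, a β-lactamase gene under its own promoter for ampicillin selection, an f1 phage origin, and remnants of the lacZα/lac promoter region flanked by T7 and T3 phage promoters.

The payload is the approximately 1.7 kb luciferase coding sequence, inserted into the multiple cloning site between HindIII and XhoI. According to the catalogue entry it is transcribed from a T. cruzi ribosomal RNA promoter. That promoter is not picked up by the automated annotation, but the unannotated stretch upstream of the cloning site is where it would be expected to lie. Downstream on the same strand sits the Tn5 aminoglycoside phosphotransferase gene (NeoR/KanR), which permits G418 selection of transfected parasites. Each of the two coding sequences is followed by a short match to T. cruzi glycosomal glyceraldehyde-3-phosphate dehydrogenase. These matches likely mark gene-flanking and intergenic segments from that locus, which in trypanosomatid vectors typically supply the trans-splicing and polyadenylation signals needed to process a polycistronic transcript, although the record does not state this. The very short "Mini-TK" and "ADH1 promoter" fragment hits are most likely incidental matches rather than functional elements.

The plasmid is used to generate luciferase-expressing T. cruzi lines, which allow bioluminescence-based detection and quantification of parasites. The associated publication concerns parasite persistence during extended drug exposure.
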