Addgene plasmid #48336: pTrex-Luc-Neo
Purpose: Trasgenically expresses firefly luciferase in T. cruzi with neomycin selection
Depositing lab: Rick Tarleton. Depositing organization: University of Georgia. Publication: Spontaneous dormancy protects Trypanosoma cruzi during extended drug exposure. Sanchez-Valdez FJ, Padilla A, Wang W, Orr D, Tarleton RL. Elife. 2018 Mar 26;7. pii: 34039. doi: 10.7554/eLife.34039. PubMed 29578409.
Backbone
  Vector backbone: pTrex
  Backbone manufacturer: Martin P. Vazquez
  Backbone size w/o insert (bp): 6200
  Total vector size (bp): 7900
  Modifications to backbone: Luciferase inserted in MCS through HindIII and XhoI.
  Vector type: Trypanasoma cruzi expression
  Selectable markers: Neomycin (select with G418)
Growth in bacteria
  Bacterial resistance: Ampicillin, 100 μg/mL
  Growth temperature: 37°C
  Growth strain: DH5alpha
  Copy number: High Copy
Gene/Insert
  Gene/Insert name: firely luciferase
  Species: Photinus pyralis
  Insert size (bp): 1700
  Promoter: T. cruzi rRNA
  Cloning method: Restriction Enzyme; 5′ cloning site HindIII (unknown if destroyed); 3′ cloning site XhoI (unknown if destroyed)
  Sequencing primers: 5′ TAATACGACTCACTATAGGG; 3′ GCAAAAAGGGAAGTGAGCAAAA
Terms and licenses: Academic/Nonprofit Terms; Industry Terms
How to cite: pTrex-Luc-Neo was a gift from Rick Tarleton (Addgene plasmid # 48336 ; http://n2t.net/addgene:48336 ; RRID:Addgene_48336)
