>Addgene plasmid #48336 | pTrex-Luc-Neo | addgene partial sequence | sequence record 113932 | F1ori-R 5'-AGGGAAGAAAGCGAAAGGAG-3'
[53 nt withheld, positions 1-53]
CCCATTCGCCATTCAGGCTGCGCAACTGTTGGGAAGGGCGATCGGTGCGGGCCTCTTCGCTATTACGCCA
GCTGGCGAAAGGGGGATGTGCTGCAAGGCGATTAAGTTGGGTAACGCCAGGGTTTTCCCAGTCACGACGT
TGTAAAACGACGGCCAGTGAATTGTAATACGACTCACTATAGGGCGAATTGGAGCTCGGTGCACCCTGGG
ATATTTGCGCACCCACCTTTCCCGTCGCAATCGGCGCCGTCCGAACGCGGAAATGTTCCGAGAATAATAC
GGCTGGGCTGCGCCGCGCGTTCCCCGCGTGAACCAACTATTGTGCGATGTGCAGCATCCTATTGTGGTGC
TTTACCGCACACCAGTTTCCTTGCGGGGCTTATTTGGTGTGTTGGATTTTTAATTTTTTGATGATTCGGA
GGAATTTTTTGCAATTTTTGGGTACCCCTAAAAAAATTTTGGAGTTTCCGGGGTTCGATCCAACTTGTGC
TTTTTTAACCGTCCATTTGTGTCTAGTACATCATGGAGCGGTATTCTCTCCGGTGGCCCAGGTGGCGTCG
GAAGGAATCGGTGTCCCTCAGGATGTTTGGTTTTTCGTTTTTTTTTTTGCGGTCTTTTGTTTCGCATCGC
CGTATCGTGTGCGGCGCGACCTTCTTTTTGGCTCATTGGTCAGTGAGGTTTATAATAAAGTGGATCATTT
GGGTTTTTGGCCCTTTGCGGCGCACCCGCGGAATGGGGGAGGGATTTTCATATAATTGTAGTGTACACAT
TGTGTGTGGGTCGCAA
