>Addgene plasmid #48336 | pTrex-Luc-Neo | addgene partial sequence | sequence record 114509 | Neo-R 5'-GCCCAGTCATAGCCGAATAG-3'
ATCCATCTTGTTCAATGGCCGATCCCATATTGGCTGCAGGGTCGCTCGGTGTTCGAGGCCACACGCGGGG
CTGCAGGAATTAATTCGCAATTCCCAAATTCTGTTCAATGTAATTGTTGTTGGTAGATGGCTTTCAAAGT
AAAAATATCACTTTCTGCATTCGTGCAGGAAACGTGGGAAAAGAGAGACAAGTGGAATAATGGGGAAAGA
AAAGCAGAAAAACTAAAAAGATGTGGCAAAAAGGGAAGTGAGCAAAAATTACCACAAGCTGCATCACACA
CCCAATTAAATCATCTACATTTTCCTTGCAATACCCCAAATCCTCGTACATTGATTAAACATTATTTCAC
TCATCCTTCCGCATCATTAAATTGCTGCTTTTTGTTTCCCAAAGATGACCATAAATATAATTTCAAAAAA
AAAAAAAAAGAAAAAAAAGTTATATATTTTTTTGTTGTTGTCCTTAAAGGGAAAAGTAAAATTGTTTTGC
TCTTGACGCTGTGTCAATTGGATCGTGGCAGCACCGGTAACGATCATCACGGGACACGCATCGTGTATTA
TAAGATCCCTATTCGCAAAAGAAAGACCTGAAGTCATCGCCACGCCTACAACCTTGCCGAACGATCCTTC
GAGGCCATGTGGCGTACAAGGTCCACCACGCGGTGGGAGTATCCCCACTCGTTGTCGTACCACGACACAA
TCTTGAAGAAGCGGCGCTCCTTCGGCAGGTTGTTCTGCAGCGTTGCCTTGGAGTCGTAAATGGCTCGAGC
TTTCCGCC
