>Addgene plasmid #48336 | pTrex-Luc-Neo | addgene partial sequence | sequence record 114960 | Ppyralis-luc-R 5'-CAGCCCATATCGTTTCATAGCTTCT-3'
AGTGATGTCCACCTCGATATGTGCATCTGTAAAAGCAATTGTTCCAGGAACCAGGGCGTATCTCTTCATA
GCCTTATGCAGTTGCTCTCCAGCGGTTCCATCTTCCAGCGGATAGAATGGCGCCGGGCCTTTCTTTATGT
TTTTGGCGTCTTCCATGGATCCGAGCTCGGTACCAAGCTTGATATCGAATTCTAGACAAGACAACTTATA
GAGCAAAAAAAAAAAAGAAAAGACATCATAAAAGAAGTTGGAAAAGAAAAAAGGTAAAAACAATTTAACA
CAACAATAATAAGTGGATAAAACAACAAAGAAAAAGTATTATAATAACAATCATAATAATTTCGCTTTCG
TGCGTGAAAATGTTTCTTAGTGAATCCGCTGCATATTTTGAAGAAACTCGTTGGGGGATCCACTAGAACT
CTTGCACAGACTTGGCATCCACACGGCGCTTTGACTCCCCTTCTGAAAAAAAAAGAACACGTTGATTCCC
CTTTTGATTTCCCACGAATGCGAAGCACAATTCACGCACAGCCAACGGCAGGGAGAGACGATAAGGTAAA
ATACACACAAGTGGTGGAATCACAAAAGGACACGCACAGCACGCAAATAAACATTGCACACGGCATGACA
TTTTGCGACCCACACACAATGTGTACACTACAATTATATGAAAATCCCTCCCCCATTCCGCGGGTGCGCC
GCAAAGGGCCAAAAACCCAAATGATCCACTTTATTATAAACCTCACTGACCAATGAGCCAAA
