>Addgene plasmid #48336 | pTrex-Luc-Neo | addgene partial sequence | sequence record 116587 | Neo-F 5'-CGTTGGCTACCCGTGATATT-3'
CGCTTCCTCGTGCTTTACGGTATCGCCGCTCCCGATTCGCAGCGCATCGCCTTCTATCGCCTTCTTGACG
AGTTCTTCTGAGGGGATCGATCCGTGCACAGGCGTTAGCCACTCTCAGGATTGCCAGCAAGTCTTCTGAA
TTTGATCTTTGGATGCTCGGGCAGCTCAAAGAGGAATCTTAGTCACAACCTGCCGAAGGAGCGCCGCTTC
TTCAAGATTGTGTCGTGGTACGACAACGAGTGGGGATACTCCCACCGCGTGGTGGACCTTGTACGCCACA
TGGCCTCGAAGGATCGTTCGGCAAGGTTGTAGGCGTGGCGATGACTTCAGGTCTTTCTTTTGCGAATAGG
GATCTTATAATACACGATGCGTGTCCCGTGATGATCGTTACCGGTGCTGCCACGATCCAAGTGACACAGT
GTCAAGAGCAAAACAATTTTACTTTTCCCTTTAAGGACAACAACAAAAAAATATATAACTTTTTTTTCTT
TTTTTTTTTTGAAATTATATTTATGGTCATCTTTGGGAAACAAAAAGCAGCAATTTAATGATGCGGAAGG
ATGAGTGAAATAATGTTTAATCAATGTACGAGGATTTGGGGTATTGCAAGGAAAATGTAGATGATTTGAT
TGGGTGTATGATGCAGCTTGTGGTAATTTTTTACAACTTTGCGTTATTGGAAGATTTTGGTTGTTCAGTT
TCTTTTTGTTTATAACTGACTGTTTTAATTTAGTGTGATTTT
